>Addgene plasmid #152528 | pGBW-m4134296 | depositor full sequence | sequence record 295540 | Full Sequence
CACCATGGAGTCTCTCGTTCCCGGCTTTAAT
[348 nt withheld, positions 32-379]
AACGGAAATAAGGGGGCTGGTGGCCATAGCTATGGGGCAGACCTGAAGTCTTTCGATCTGGGCGACGAGC
TGGGCACCGACCCATATGAGGATTTCCAGGAAAACTGGAACACAAAACACAGCTCCGGGGTAACTCGCGA
GCTAATGCGAGAATTGAATGGAGGGGAAAACCTTTACTTTCAGTCGAAGAGGCGATGGAAAAAGAATTTT
ATCGCGGTGAGTGCAGCCAACAGATTCAAAAAGATATCCTCGTCTGGTGCCCTCTAAGCTAGCTTGACTG
ACTGAGATACAGCGTACCTTCAGCTCACAGACATGATAAGATACATTGATGAGTTTGGACAAACCACAAC
TAGAATGCAGTGAAAAAAATGCTTTATTTGTGAAATTTGTGATGCTATTGCTTTATTTGTAACCATTATA
AGCTGCAATAAACAAGTTAACAACAACAATTGCATTCATTTTATGTTTCAGGTTCAGGGGGAGGTGTGGG
AGGTTTTTTAAAGCAAGTAAAACCTCTACAAATGTGGTATTGGCCCATCTCTATCGGTATCGTAGCATAA
CCCCTTGGGGCCTCTAAACGGGTCTTGAGGGGTTTTTTGTGCCCCTCGGGCCGGATTGCTATCTACCGGC
ATTGGCGCAGAAAAAAATGCCTGATGCGACGCTGCGCGTCTTATACTCCCACATATGCCAGATTCAGCAA
CGGATACGGCTTCCCCAACTTGCCCACTTCCATACGTGTCCTCCTTACCAGAAATTTATCCTTAAGGTCG
TCAGCTATCCTGCAGGCGATCTCTCGATTTCGATCAAGACATTCCTTTAATGGTCTTTTCTGGACACCAC
TAGGGGTCAGAAGTAGTTCATCAAACTTTCTTCCCTCCCTAATCTCATTGGTTACCTTGGGCTATCGAAA
CTTAATTAACCAGTCAAGTCAGCTACTTGGCGAGATCGACTTGTCTGGGTTTCGACTACGCTCAGAATTG
CGTCAGTCAAGTTCGATCTGGTCCTTGCTATTGCACCCGTTCTCCGATTACGAGTTTCATTTAAATCATG
TGAGCAAAAGGCCAGCAAAAGGCCAGGAACCGTAAAAAGGCCGCGTTGCTGGCGTTTTTCCATAGGCTCC
GCCCCCCTGACGAGCATCACAAAAATCGACGCTCAAGTCAGAGGTGGCGAAACCCGACAGGACTATAAAG
ATACCAGGCGTTTCCCCCTGGAAGCTCCCTCGTGCGCTCTCCTGTTCCGACCCTGCCGCTTACCGGATAC
CTGTCCGCCTTTCTCCCTTCGGGAAGCGTGGCGCTTTCTCATAGCTCACGCTGTAGGTATCTCAGTTCGG
TGTAGGTCGTTCGCTCCAAGCTGGGCTGTGTGCACGAACCCCCCGTTCAGCCCGACCGCTGCGCCTTATC
CGGTAACTATCGTCTTGAGTCCAACCCGGTAAGACACGACTTATCGCCACTGGCAGCAGCCACTGGTAAC
AGGATTAGCAGAGCGAGGTATGTAGGCGGTGCTACAGAGTTCTTGAAGTGGTGGCCTAACTACGGCTACA
CTAGAAGAACAGTATTTGGTATCTGCGCTCTGCTGAAGCCAGTTACCTTCGGAAAAAGAGTTGGTAGCTC
TTGATCCGGCAAACAAACCACCGCTGGTAGCGGTGGTTTTTTTGTTTGCAAGCAGCAGATTACGCGCAGA
AAAAAAGGATCTCAAGAAGATCCTTTGATCTTTTCTACGGGGTCTGACGCTCAGTGGAACGAAAACTCAC
GTTAAGGGATTTTGGTCATGAGATTATCAAAAAGGATCTTCACCTAGATCCTTTTAAATTAAAAATGAAG
TTTTAAATCAATCTAAAGTATATATGAGTAAACTTGGTCTGACAGTTACCAATGCTTAATCAGTGAGGCA
CCTATCTCAGCGATCTGTCTATTTCGTTCATCCATAGTTGCATTTAAATTTCCGAACTCTCCAAGGCCCT
CGTCGGAAAATCTTCAAACCTTTCGTCCGATCCATCTTGCAGGCTACCTCTCGAACGAACTATCGCAAGT
CTCTTGGCCGGCCTTGCGCCTTGGCTATTGCTTGGCAGCGCCTATCGCCAGGTATTACTCCAATCCCGAA
TATCCGAGATCGGGATCACCCGAGAGAAGTTCAACCTACATCCTCAATCCCGATCTATCCGAGATCCGAG
GAATATCGAAATCGGGGCGCGCCTGGCCTCCGCGCCGGGTTTTGGCGCCTCCCGCGGGCGCCCCCCTCGT
CACGGCGAGCGCTGCCACGTCAGACGAAGGGCGCAGGAGCGTCCTGATCCTTCCGCCCGGACGCTCAGGA
CAGCGGCCCGCTGCTCATAAGACTCGGCCTTAGAACCCCAGTATCAGCAGAAGGACATTTTAGGACGGGA
CTTGGGTGACTCTAGGGCACTGGTTTTCTTTCCAGAGAGCGGAACAGGCGAGGAAAAGTAGTCCCTTCTC
GGCGATTCTGCGGAGGGATCTCCGTGGGGCGGTGAACGCCGATGATTATATAAGGACGCGCCGGGTGTGG
CACAGCTAGTTCCGTCGCAGCCGGGATTTGGGTCGCGGTTCTTGTTTGTGGATCGCTGTGATCGTCACTT
GGTGAGTAGCGGGCTGCTGGGCTGGCCGGGGCTTTCGTGGCCGCCGGGCCGCTCGGTGGGACGGAAGCGT
GTGGAGAGACCGCCAAGGGCTGTAGTCTGGGTCCGCGAGCAAGGTTGCCCTGAACTGGGGGTTGGGGGGA
GCGCAGCAAAATGGCGGCTGTTCCCGAGTCTTGAATGGAAGACGCTTGTGAGGCGGGCTGTGAGGTCGTT
GAAACAAGGTGGGGGGCATGGTGGGCGGCAAGAACCCAAGGTCTTGAGCCCTTCGCTAATGCGGGAAAGC
TCTTATTCGGGTGAGATGGGCTGGGCACCATCTGGGGACCCTGACGTGAAGTTTGTCACTGACTGGAGAA
CTCGGTTTGTCGTCTGTTGCGGGGGCGGCAGTTATGGCGGTGCCGTTGGGCAGTGCACCCGTACCTTTGG
GAGCGCGCGCCCTCGTCGTGTCGTGACGTCACCCGTTCTGTTGGCTTATAATGCAGGGTGGGGCCACCTG
CCGGTAGGTGTGCGGTAGGCTTTTCTCCGTCGCAGGACGCAGGGTTCGGGCCTAGGGTAGGCTCTCCTGA
ATCGACAGGCGCCGGACCTCTGGTGAGGGGAGGGATAAGTGAGGCGTCAGTTTCTTTGGTCGGTTTTATG
TACCTATCTTCTTAAGTAGCTGAAGCTCCGGTTTTGAACTATGCGCTCGGGGTTGGCGAGTGTGTTTTGT
GAAGTTTTTTAGGCACCTTTTGAAATGTAATCATTTGGGTCAATATGTAATTTTCAGTGTTAGACTTGTA
AATTGTCCGCTAAATTCTGGCCGTTTTTGGCTTTTTTGTTAGACAACATGACCGAGTACAAGCCCACGGT
GCGCCTCGCCACCCGCGACGACGTCCCCAGGGCCGTACGCACCCTCGCCGCCGCGTTCGCCGACTACCCC
GCCACGCGCCACACCGTCGATCCGGACCGCCACATCGAGCGGGTCACCGAGCTGCAAGAACTCTTCCTCA
CGCGCGTCGGGCTCGACATCGGCAAGGTGTGGGTCGCGGACGACGGCGCCGCGGTGGCGGTCTGGACCAC
GCCGGAGAGCGTCGAAGCGGGGGCGGTGTTCGCCGAGATCGGCCCGCGCATGGCCGAGTTGAGCGGTTCC
CGGCTGGCCGCGCAGCAACAGATGGAGGGCCTCCTGGCGCCGCACCGGCCCAAGGAGCCCGCGTGGTTCC
TGGCCACCGTCGGCGTCTCGCCCGACCACCAGGGCAAGGGTCTGGGCAGCGCCGTCGTGCTCCCCGGAGT
GGAGGCCGCCGAGCGCGCCGGGGTGCCCGCCTTCCTGGAGACCTCCGCGCCCCGCAACCTCCCCTTCTAC
GAGCGGCTCGGCTTCACCGTCACCGCCGACGTCGAGGTGCCCGAAGGACCGCGCACCTGGTGCATGACCC
GCAAGCCCGGTGCCTAGGCTAGTATGTAAGCCTAGTCTTAGATAATAAAATCGCTATCCATCGAAGATGG
ATGTGTGTTGGTTTTTTGTGTGTGTAACGCTAGGCGCGCCTGGTGTACCGAGAACGATCCTCTCAGTGCG
AGTCTCGACGATCCATATCGTTGCTTGGCAGTCAGCCAGTCGGAATCCAGCTTGGGACCCAGGAAGTCCA
ATCGTCAGATATTGTACTCAAGCCTGGTCACGGCAGCGTACCGATCTGTTTAAACCTAGATATTGATAGT
CTGATCGGTCAACGTATAATCGAGTCCTAGCTTTTGCAAACATCTATCAAGAGACAGGATCAGCAGGAGG
CTTTCGCATGAGTATTCAACATTTCCGTGTCGCCCTTATTCCCTTTTTTGCGGCATTTTGCCTTCCTGTT
TTTGCTCACCCAGAAACGCTGGTGAAAGTAAAAGATGCTGAAGATCAGTTGGGTGCGCGAGTGGGTTACA
TCGAACTGGATCTCAACAGCGGTAAGATCCTTGAGAGTTTTCGCCCCGAAGAACGCTTTCCAATGATGAG
CACTTTTAAAGTTCTGCTATGTGGCGCGGTATTATCCCGTATTGACGCCGGGCAAGAGCAACTCGGTCGC
CGCATACACTATTCTCAGAATGACTTGGTTGAGTATTCACCAGTCACAGAAAAGCATCTTACGGATGGCA
TGACAGTAAGAGAATTATGCAGTGCTGCCATAACCATGAGTGATAACACTGCGGCCAACTTACTTCTGAC
AACGATTGGAGGACCGAAGGAGCTAACCGCTTTTTTGCACAACATGGGGGATCATGTAACTCGCCTTGAT
CGTTGGGAACCGGAGCTGAATGAAGCCATACCAAACGACGAGCGTGACACCACGATGCCTGTAGCAATGG
CAACAACCTTGCGTAAACTATTAACTGGCGAACTACTTACTCTAGCTTCCCGGCAACAGTTGATAGACTG
GATGGAGGCGGATAAAGTTGCAGGACCACTTCTGCGCTCGGCCCTTCCGGCTGGCTGGTTTATTGCTGAT
AAATCTGGAGCCGGTGAGCGTGGGTCTCGCGGTATCATTGCAGCACTGGGGCCAGATGGTAAGCCCTCCC
GTATCGTAGTTATCTACACGACGGGGAGTCAGGCAACTATGGATGAACGAAATAGACAGATCGCTGAGAT
AGGTGCCTCACTGATTAAGCATTGGTAACCGATTCTAGGTGCATTGGCGCAGAAAAAAATGCCTGATGCG
ACGCTGCGCGTCTTATACTCCCACATATGCCAGATTCAGCAACGGATACGGCTTCCCCAACTTGCCCACT
TCCATACGTGTCCTCCTTACCAGAAATTTATCCTTAAGATCGTTTAAACTCGACTCTGGCTCTATCGAAT
CTCCGTCGTTTCGAGCTTACGCGAACAGCCGTGGCGCTCATTTGCTCGTCGGGCATCGAATCTCGTCAGC
TATCGTCAGCTTACCTTTTTGGCAGCGATCGCGGCTCCCGACATCTTGGACCATTAGCTCCACAGGTATC
TTCTTCCCTCTAGTGGTCATAACAGCAGCTTCAGCTACCTCTCAATTCAAAAAACCCCTCAAGACCCGTT
TAGAGGCCCCAAGGGGTTATGCTATCAATCGTTGCGTTACACACACAAAAAACCAACACACATCCATCTT
CGATGGATAGCGATTTTATTATCTAACTGCTGATCGAGTGTAGCCAGATCTAGTAATCAATTACGGGGTC
ATTAGTTCATAGCCCATATATGGAGTTCCGCGTTACATAACTTACGGTAAATGGCCCGCCTGGCTGACCG
CCCAACGACCCCCGCCCATTGACGTCAATAATGACGTATGTTCCCATAGTAACGCCAATAGGGACTTTCC
ATTGACGTCAATGGGTGGAGTATTTACGGTAAACTGCCCACTTGGCAGTACATCAAGTGTATCATATGCC
AAGTACGCCCCCTATTGACGTCAATGACGGTAAATGGCCCGCCTGGCATTATGCCCAGTACATGACCTTA
TGGGACTTTCCTACTTGGCAGTACATCTACGTATTAGTCATCGCTATTACCATGCTGATGCGGTTTTGGC
AGTACATCAATGGGCGTGGATAGCGGTTTGACTCACGGGGATTTCCAAGTCTCCACCCCATTGACGTCAA
TGGGAGTTTGTTTTGGCACCAAAATCAACGGGACTTTCCAAAATGTCGTAACAACTCCGCCCCATTGACG
CAAATGGGCGGTAGGCGTGTACGGTGGGAGGTCTATATAAGCAGAGCTGGTTTAGTGAACCGTCAGATCA
GATCTTTGTCGATCCTACCATCCACTCGACACACCCGCCAGCGGCCGC
Features (pLannotate 1.2.2; 20 found; start..end, strand, type, name):
      5..544     +  CDS            R1A_SARS2 (fragment) (sequence partly withheld): Experimental evidence at protein level: Swiss-Prot protein existence level 1. [Non-structural protein 10]: Plays a pivotal role in viral transcription by stimulating both nsp14 3'-5' exoribonuclease and nsp16 2'-O-methyltransferase activities. Therefore plays an essential role in viral mRNAs cap methylation. From Severe acute respiratory syndrome coronavirus 2 (2019-nCoV) (SARS-CoV-2).
    572..588     +  CDS            CBP (fragment): calmodulin-binding peptide derived from skeletal muscle myosin light chain kinase; binds calmodulin with nanomolar affinity in the presence of calcium
    696..817     -  polyA_signal   SV40 poly(A) signal: SV40 polyadenylation signal
    840..909     -  CDS            large T antigen (fragment): large T antigen from SV40 (simian virus 40)
    932..978     +  terminator     T7 terminator: transcription terminator for bacteriophage T7 RNA polymerase
   1008..1144    +  terminator     rrnG terminator: transcription terminator from the E. coli ribosomal RNA rrnG operon (Albrechtsen et al., 1991)
   1189..1260    +  misc_feature   3' β-globin insulator: insulator downstream of the human β-globin locus (Farrell et al., 2002)
   1486..2074    -  rep_origin     ori: high-copy-number ColE1/pMB1/pBR322/pUC origin of replication
   2246..2310    -  CDS            bla(M) (fragment): β-lactamase lacking the signal sequence; bla(M); allows cytosolic expression of β-lactamase
   2574..3783    +  promoter       UbC promoter: human ubiquitin C promoter
   3787..4384    +  CDS            PuroR (fragment): puromycin N-acetyltransferase; pac from Streptomyces; confers resistance to puromycin
   4413..4461    +  polyA_signal   poly(A) signal: synthetic polyadenylation signal
   4727..5587    +  CDS            AmpR: β-lactamase; bla; confers resistance to ampicillin, carbenicillin, and related antibiotics
   5600..5736    +  terminator     rrnG terminator: transcription terminator from the E. coli ribosomal RNA rrnG operon (Albrechtsen et al., 1991)
   5881..5952    +  misc_feature   5' β-globin insulator: insulator upstream of the human β-globin locus (Farrell et al., 2002)
   5957..6003    -  terminator     T7 terminator: transcription terminator for bacteriophage T7 RNA polymerase
   6021..6069    -  polyA_signal   poly(A) signal: synthetic polyadenylation signal
   6150..6453    +  enhancer       CMV enhancer: human cytomegalovirus immediate early enhancer
   6526..6543    -  promoter       CMV promoter (fragment): human cytomegalovirus (CMV) immediate early promoter
   6606..6657    +  promoter       CMVd2 promoter: truncated human cytomegalovirus (CMV) immediate early promoter that yields moderately reduced expression relative to the full-length promoter
