[The description below was written by a language model from this plasmid's Addgene catalogue record and pLannotate feature annotations shown in this document.]
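Description:
pGBW-m4134296 is a mammalian expression plasmid built on the pTwist_CMV_Puro_6 backbone and carrying the wild-type SARS-CoV-2 leader protein, the N-terminal cleavage product of the ORF1ab polyprotein (commonly called nsp1). The annotated sequence record is 6,727 nt. It is propagated in E. coli as a high-copy plasmid through a ColE1/pUC-type origin and selected with ampicillin via a full-length β-lactamase gene. A short additional β-lactamase fragment elsewhere in the backbone appears to be a remnant.

The roughly 540 bp viral coding sequence sits downstream of the CMV enhancer and promoter elements. The feature table detects these as an enhancer plus truncated or fragmentary promoter matches, while the catalogue simply lists the promoter as CMV. The automated annotation matches the insert to the SARS-CoV-2 replicase polyprotein 1a, but the functional text attached to that match concerns nsp10, which is carried over from the polyprotein entry and does not describe this insert. According to the catalogue, the backbone supplies a C-terminal TEV-cleavable calmodulin-binding peptide (CBP) tag. Only a short CBP fragment is annotated just after the insert, and the TEV site is not annotated separately. Such a tag allows calcium-dependent capture on calmodulin resin and removal of the tag by protease. An SV40 poly(A) signal lies downstream of the cassette, though it is annotated on the opposite strand.

A separate cassette uses the human ubiquitin C promoter to drive puromycin N-acetyltransferase, followed by a synthetic poly(A) signal, for selection of transfected mammalian cells. β-globin insulator elements, T7 and rrnG terminators, and an additional synthetic poly(A) signal flank the units, presumably to limit transcriptional read-through. The plasmid suits expression, purification or interaction studies of this viral protein in mammalian cells.
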