Addgene plasmid #152528: pGBW-m4134296
Purpose: Mammalian expression plasmid for SARS-CoV-2 leader protein
Depositing lab: Ginkgo Bioworks & Benjie Chen. Depositing organization: Ginkgo Bioworks.
Backbone
  Vector backbone: pTwist_CMV_Puro_6
  Backbone size w/o insert (bp): 6080
  Vector type: Mammalian Expression
  Selectable markers: Puromycin
Growth in bacteria
  Bacterial resistance: Ampicillin, 100 μg/mL
  Growth temperature: 37°C
  Growth strain: DH5alpha
  Copy number: High Copy
Gene/Insert
  Gene/Insert name: SARS-CoV-2 leader protein
  Species: Severe acute respiratory syndrome coronavirus 2
  Insert size (bp): 536
  Mutation: wt
  Entrez Gene: ORF1ab (a.k.a. GU280_gp01)
  Promoter: CMV
  Tag / fusion protein: Cleavable TEV;CBP (C terminal on backbone)
  Cloning method: Unknown
Resource information
  A portion of this plasmid was derived from a plasmid made by: GinkgoBioworks
Depositor comments: NCBI reference sequence: YP_009725297.1
How to cite: pGBW-m4134296 was a gift from Ginkgo Bioworks & Benjie Chen (Addgene plasmid # 152528 ; http://n2t.net/addgene:152528 ; RRID:Addgene_152528)
